>Addgene plasmid #138777 | pPD689 ZF36i | addgene full sequence | sequence record 320252 | Addgene NGS Result
GACGGATCGGGAGATCTCCCGATCCCCTATGGTGCACTCTCAGTACAATCTGCTCTGATGCCGCATAGTT
AAGCCAGTATCTGCTCCCTGCTTGTGTGTTGGAGGTCGCTGAGTAGTGCGCGAGCAAAATTTAAGCTACA
ACAAGGCAAGGCTTGACCGACAATTGCATGAAGAATCTGCTTAGGGTTAGGCGTTTTGCGCTGCTTCGCG
ATGTACGGGCCAGATATACGCGTTGACATTGATTATTGACTAGTTATTAATAGTAATCAATTACGGGGTC
ATTAGTTCATAGCCCATATATGGAGTTCCGCGTTACATAACTTACGGTAAATGGCCCGCCTGGCTGACCG
CCCAACGACCCCCGCCCATTGACGTCAATAATGACGTATGTTCCCATAGTAACGCCAATAGGGACTTTCC
ATTGACGTCAATGGGTGGAGTATTTACGGTAAACTGCCCACTTGGCAGTACATCAAGTGTATCATATGCC
AAGTACGCCCCCTATTGACGTCAATGACGGTAAATGGCCCGCCTGGCATTATGCCCAGTACATGACCTTA
TGGGACTTTCCTACTTGGCAGTACATCTACGTATTAGTCATCGCTATTACCATGGTGATGCGGTTTTGGC
AGTACATCAATGGGCGTGGATAGCGGTTTGACTCACGGGGATTTCCAAGTCTCCACCCCATTGACGTCAA
TGGGAGTTTGTTTTGGCACCAAAATCAACGGGACTTTCCAAAATGTCGTAACAACTCCGCCCCATTGACG
CAAATGGGCGGTAGGCGTGTACGGTGGGAGGTCTATATAAGCAGAGCTCTCTGGCTAACTAGAGAACCCA
CTGCTTACTGGCTTATCGAAATTAATACGACTCACTATAGGGAGTCCCAAGCTGGCTAGCGCCACCATGG
ATTATAAGGATCACGATGGCGACTACAAGGACCACGATATTGACTACAAAGACGATGACGATAAAATGGC
TCCTAAGAAAAAGCGCAAAGTCGGTATCCATGGCGTTCCCGGATCCTCTGGCTCTTCAGGTACCGGTGGA
GCTAGACCCGGGGAGCGCCCCTTCCAGTGTCGCATTTGCATGCGGAACTTTTCGGGTAGACAAGCTTTGG
ATAGACATACCCGTACTCATACCGGTGAAAAACCGTTTCAGTGTCGGATCTGTATGCGAAATTTCTCCGA
TAAAGCTAATTTGACTAGACATCTACGTACGCACACCGGCGAGAAGCCATTCCAATGCCGAATATGCATG
CGCAACTTCAGTCAAAGAAATAATTTGGGTAGACACCTAAAAACCCACCTGAGAGGATCTTAAGCGGCCG
CTCGAGTCTAGAGGGCCCGTTTAAACCCGCTGATCAGCCTCGACTGTGCCTTCTAGTTGCCAGCCATCTG
TTGTTTGCCCCTCCCCCGTGCCTTCCTTGACCCTGGAAGGTGCCACTCCCACTGTCCTTTCCTAATAAAA
TGAGGAAATTGCATCGCATTGTCTGAGTAGGTGTCATTCTATTCTGGGGGGTGGGGTGGGGCAGGACAGC
AAGGGGGAGGATTGGGAAGTCAATAGCAGGCATGCTGGGGATGCGGTGGGCTCTATGGCTTCTGAGGCGG
AAAGAACCAGCTGGGGCTCTAGGGGGTATCCCC
[124 nt withheld, positions 1644-1767]
C
[91 nt withheld, positions 1769-1859]
A
[49 nt withheld, positions 1861-1909]
CCTTTGACGTTGGAGTCCACGTTCTTT
[37 nt withheld, positions 1937-1973]
ACCCTATCTCGGTCTATTCTTTTGATTTATAAGGGATTTTGCCGATTTCGGCCTATTGGTTAAAAAATGA
GCTGATTTAACAAAAATTTAACGCGAATTAATTCTGTGGAATGTGTGTCAGTTAGGCTCAATTAGTCAGC
AACCATAGTCCCGCCCCTAACTCCGCCCATCCCGCCCCTAACTCCGCCCAGTTCCGCCCATTCTCCGCCC
CATGGCTGACTAATTTTTTTTATTTATGCAGAGGCCGAGGCCGCCTCTGCCTCTGAGCTATTCCAGAAGT
AGTGAGGAGGCTTTTTTGGAGGCCTAGGCTTTTGCAAAAAGCTCCCGGGAGCTTGTATATCCATTTTCGG
AGGTTGGGCTTCGGAATCGTTTTCCGGGACGCCGGCTGGATGATCCTCCAGCGCGGGGATCTCATGCTGG
AGTTCTTCGCCCACCCCAACTTGTTTATTGCAGCTTATAATGGTTACAAATAAAGCAATAGCATCACAAA
TTTCACAAATAAAGCATTTTTTTCACTGCATTCTAGTTGTGGTTTGTCCAAACTCATCAATGTATCTTAT
CATGTCTGTATACCGTCGACCTCTAGCTAGAGCTTGGCGTAATCATGGTCATAGCTGTTTCCTGTGTGAA
ATTGTTATCCGCTCACAATTCCACACAACATACGAGCCGGAAGCATAAAGTGTAAAGCCTGGGGTGCCTA
ATGAGTGAGCTAACTCACATTAATTGCGTTGCGCTCACTGCCCGCTTTCCAGTCGGGAAACCTGTCGTGC
CAGCTGCATTAATGAATCGGCCAACGCGCGGGGAGAGGCGGTTTGCGTATTGGGCGCTCTTCCGCTTCCT
CGCTCACTGACTCGCTGCGCTCGGTCGTTCGGCTGCGGCGAGCGGTATCAGCTCACTCAAAGGCGGTAAT
ACGGTTATCCACAGAATCAGGGGATAACGCAGGAAAGAACATGTGAGCAAAAGGCCAGCAAAAGGCCAGG
AACCGTAAAAAGGCCGCGTTGCTGGCGTTTTTCCATAGGCTCCGCCCCCCTGACGAGCATCACAAAAATC
GACGCTCAAGTCAGAGGTGGCGAAACCCGACAGGACTATAAAGATACCAGGCGTTTCCCCCTGGAAGCTC
CCTCGTGCGCTCTCCTGTTCCGACCCTGCCGCTTACCGGATACCTGTCCGCCTTTCTCCCTTCGGGAAGC
GTGGCGCTTTCTCATAGCTCACGCTGTAGGTATCTCAGTTCGGTGTAGGTCGTTCGCTCCAAGCTGGGCT
GTGTGCACGAACCCCCCGTTCAGCCCGACCGCTGCGCCTTATCCGGTAACTATCGTCTTGAGTCCAACCC
GGTAAGACACGACTTATCGCCACTGGCAGCAGCCACTGGTAACAGGATTAGCAGAGCGAGGTATGTAGGC
GGTGCTACAGAGTTCTTGAAGTGGTGGCCTAACTACGGCTACACTAGAAGAACAGTATTTGGTATCTGCG
CTCTGCTGAAGCCAGTTACCTTCGGAAAAAGAGTTGGTAGCTCTTGATCCGGCAAACAAACCACCGCTGG
TAGCGGTGGTTTTTTTGTTTGCAAGCAGCAGATTACGCGCAGAAAAAAAGGATCTCAAGAAGATCCTTTG
ATCTTTTCTACGGGGTCTGACGCTCAGTGGAACGAAAACTCACGTTAAGGGATTTTGGTCATGAGATTAT
CAAAAAGGATCTTCACCTAGATCCTTTTAAATTAAAAATGAAGTTTTAAATCAATCTAAAGTATATATGA
GTAAACTTGGTCTGACAGTTACCAATGCTTAATCAGTGAGGCACCTATCTCAGCGATCTGTCTATTTCGT
TCATCCATAGTTGCCTGACTCCCCGTCGTGTAGATAACTACGATACGGGAGGGCTTACCATCTGGCCCCA
GTGCTGCAATGATACCGCGAGATCCACGCTCACCGGCTCCAGATTTATCAGCAATAAACCAGCCAGCCGG
AAGGGCCGAGCGCAGAAGTGGTCCTGCAACTTTATCCGCCTCCATCCAGTCTATTAATTGTTGCCGGGAA
GCTAGAGTAAGTAGTTCGCCAGTTAATAGTTTGCGCAACGTTGTTGCCATTGCTACAGGCATCGTGGTGT
CACGCTCGTCGTTTGGTATGGCTTCATTCAGCTCCGGTTCCCAACGATCAAGGCGAGTTACATGATCCCC
CATGTTGTGCAAAAAAGCGGTTAGCTCCTTCGGTCCTCCGATCGTTGTCAGAAGTAAGTTGGCCGCAGTG
TTATCACTCATGGTTATGGCAGCACTGCATAATTCTCTTACTGTCATGCCATCCGTAAGATGCTTTTCTG
TGACTGGTGAGTACTCAACCAAGTCATTCTGAGAATAGTGTATGCGGCGACCGAGTTGCTCTTGCCCGGC
GTCAATACGGGATAATACCGCGCCACATAGCAGAACTTTAAAAGTGCTCATCATTGGAAAACGTTCTTCG
GGGCGAAAACTCTCAAGGATCTTACCGCTGTTGAGATCCAGTTCGATGTAACCCACTCGTGCACCCAACT
GATCTTCAGCATCTTTTACTTTCACCAGCGTTTCTGGGTGAGCAAAAACAGGAAGGCAAAATGCCGCAAA
AAAGGGAATAAGGGCGACACGGAAATGTTGAATACTCATACTCTTCCTTTTTCAATATTATTGAAGCATT
TATCAGGGTTATTGTCTCATGAGCGGATACATATTTGAATGTATTTAGAAAAATAAACAAATAGGGGTTC
CGCGCACATTTCCCCGAAAAGTGCCACCTGACGTC
Features (pLannotate 1.2.2; 20 found; start..end, strand, type, name):
     28..80      -  misc_feature   bom (fragment): basis of mobility region from pBR322
    235..614     +  enhancer       CMV enhancer: human cytomegalovirus immediate early enhancer
    615..818     +  promoter       CMV promoter: human cytomegalovirus (CMV) immediate early promoter
    814..847     +  LTR            5' LTR (truncated) (fragment): truncated 5' long terminal repeat (LTR) from HIV-1
    863..881     +  promoter       T7 promoter: promoter for bacteriophage T7 RNA polymerase
    952..975     +  CDS            3xFLAG (fragment): three tandem FLAG® epitope tags
   1374..1485    +  polyA_signal   bGH poly(A) signal: bovine growth hormone polyadenylation signal
   1602..1623    +  promoter       SV40 promoter (fragment): SV40 enhancer and early promoter
   1644..2072    +  rep_origin     f1 ori (sequence partly withheld): f1 bacteriophage origin of replication; arrow indicates direction of (+) strand synthesis
   2077..2099    +  promoter       SV40 promoter (fragment): SV40 enhancer and early promoter
   2100..2291    +  promoter       SV40 promoter: SV40 early promoter
   2318..2416    +  CDS            ble (fragment): BLE_KLEPN - Experimental evidence at protein level: Swiss-Prot protein existence level 1. Binding protein with a strong affinity to the bleomycin family of antibiotics. Binds to CL990; an antimitotic-antibiotic compound. From Klebsiella pneumoniae.
   2411..2532    +  polyA_signal   SV40 poly(A) signal: SV40 polyadenylation signal
   2605..2621    -  protein_bind   lac operator: The lac repressor binds to the lac operator to inhibit transcription in E. coli. This inhibition can be relieved by adding lactose or isopropyl-β-D-thiogalactopyranoside (IPTG). lac repressor encoded by lacI
   2629..2659    -  promoter       lac promoter: promoter for the E. coli lac operon
   2674..2695    -  protein_bind   CAP binding site: CAP binding activates transcription in the presence of cAMP. E. coli catabolite activator protein
   2708..2800    -  CDS            lacI (fragment): lac repressor; lacI; The lac repressor binds to the lac operator to inhibit transcription in E. coli. This inhibition can be relieved by adding lactose or isopropyl-β-D-thiogalactopyranoside (IPTG).
   2983..3571    -  rep_origin     ori: high-copy-number ColE1/pMB1/pBR322/pUC origin of replication
   3742..4602    -  CDS            AmpR: β-lactamase; bla; confers resistance to ampicillin, carbenicillin, and related antibiotics
   4603..4707    -  promoter       AmpR promoter: bla
