[The description below was written by a language model from this plasmid's Addgene catalogue record and pLannotate feature annotations shown in this document.]
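Description:
pPD689 ZF36i is a 4.7 kb mammalian expression plasmid built on pPD005, a pcDNA-derived backbone adapted for Golden Gate assembly and intended for synthetic biology work. It is maintained in E. coli as a high-copy plasmid through a ColE1/pUC-type origin and selected with ampicillin via the β-lactamase gene and its native promoter. An f1 origin is also present, along with leftover lac promoter/operator and lacI fragments that are backbone remnants and not functional parts of the design.

The payload is a synthetic coding sequence named ZF36i, cloned between NheI and NotI sites that both remain intact. It carries an N-terminal 3xFLAG tag for detection. Transcription is driven constitutively by the human cytomegalovirus immediate-early enhancer and promoter and terminated by the bovine growth hormone polyadenylation signal. A T7 promoter lies just upstream of the insert, as is typical of pcDNA vectors. The automated annotation recognises only a fragment of the FLAG tag and does not annotate the ZF36i open reading frame, which presumably occupies the unannotated region of about 400 bp between the tag and the poly(A) signal. The name suggests a zinc finger-based protein, but the record does not define its domain structure or function.

Downstream, an SV40 early promoter and SV40 poly(A) signal flank only a short fragment of a bleomycin-resistance gene, so the annotated features do not show an intact mammalian selection marker and the plasmid seems best suited to transient transfection. Its recorded purpose is constitutive expression of ZF36i in mammalian cells.
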