Addgene plasmid #138777: pPD689 ZF36i
Purpose: Constitutive expression of ZF36i under the CMV promoter.
Depositing lab: Joshua Leonard. Depositing organization: Northwestern University.
Backbone
  Vector backbone: pPD005 pcDNA Golden Gate
  Vector type: Mammalian Expression, Synthetic Biology
Growth in bacteria
  Bacterial resistance: Ampicillin, 100 μg/mL
  Growth temperature: 37°C
  Growth strain: DH5alpha
  Copy number: High Copy
Gene/Insert
  Gene/Insert name: ZF36i
  Species: Synthetic
  Promoter: CMV
  Tag / fusion protein: 3xFlag (N terminal on insert)
  Cloning method: Restriction Enzyme; 5′ cloning site NheI (not destroyed); 3′ cloning site NotI (not destroyed)
  Sequencing primers: 5′ CGCAAATGGGCGGTAGGCGTG; 3′ TAGAAGGCACAGTCGAGG
Terms and licenses: Academic/Nonprofit Terms; Industry Terms: Not Available to Industry
Depositor comments: Leonard Lab plasmid reference number: L1314
How to cite: pPD689 ZF36i was a gift from Joshua Leonard (Addgene plasmid # 138777 ; http://n2t.net/addgene:138777 ; RRID:Addgene_138777)
