>Addgene plasmid #138777 | pPD689 ZF36i | depositor partial sequence | sequence record 268221 | ZF36i gene
ATGGATTATAAGGATCACGATGGCGACTACAAGGACCACGATATTGACTACAAAGACGATGACGATAAAA
TGGCTCCTAAGAAAAAGCGCAAAGTCGGTATCCATGGCGTTCCCGGATCCTCTGGCTCTTCAGGTACCGG
TGGAGCTAGACCCGGGGAGCGCCCCTTCCAGTGTCGCATTTGCATGCGGAACTTTTCGGGTAGACAAGCT
TTGGATAGACATACCCGTACTCATACCGGTGAAAAACCGTTTCAGTGTCGGATCTGTATGCGAAATTTCT
CCGATAAAGCTAATTTGACTAGACATCTACGTACGCACACCGGCGAGAAGCCATTCCAATGCCGAATATG
CATGCGCAACTTCAGTCAAAGAAATAATTTGGGTAGACACCTAAAAACCCACCTGAGAGGATCTTAA
